Addgene plasmid #169873: pgRNAkan-glpR
Purpose: Single guide RNA plasmid for Cas9 targeting glpR in P. putida
Depositing lab: Brian Pfleger. Depositing organization: University of Wisconsin, Madison. Publication: Stepwise genetic engineering of Pseudomonas putida enables robust heterologous production of prodigiosin and glidobactin A. Cook TB, Jacobson TB, Venkataraman MV, Hofstetter H, Amador-Noguez D, Thomas MG, Pfleger BF. Metab Eng. 2021 Jun 24;67:112-124. doi: 10.1016/j.ymben.2021.06.004. PubMed 34175462.
Backbone
  Vector backbone: pBBR1k-GFP
  Vector type: Bacterial Expression, CRISPR, Synthetic Biology
Growth in bacteria
  Bacterial resistance: Kanamycin, 50 μg/mL
  Growth temperature: 37°C
  Growth strain: DH5alpha
  Copy number: Low Copy
Gene/Insert
  Gene/Insert name: sgRNA towards glpR in Pseudomonas putida
  gRNA/shRNA sequence: ggccggggttggtgtccggt
  Species: Synthetic
Terms and licenses: Academic/Nonprofit Terms; Industry Terms: Not Available to Industry
How to cite: pgRNAkan-glpR was a gift from Brian Pfleger (Addgene plasmid # 169873 ; http://n2t.net/addgene:169873 ; RRID:Addgene_169873)
