[The description below was written by a language model from this plasmid's Addgene catalogue record and pLannotate feature annotations shown in this document.]
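Description:
pgRNAkan-glpR is a small (about 3.6 kb) broad-host-range bacterial plasmid that expresses a single guide RNA directing Streptococcus pyogenes Cas9 to the glpR gene of Pseudomonas putida. It is built on the pBBR1k-GFP backbone and replicates through the pBBR1 oriV together with its cognate pBBR1 Rep protein. This system, originally from Bordetella bronchiseptica, functions in E. coli as well as in many other Gram-negative hosts, including pseudomonads. The plasmid is recorded as low copy and is selected with kanamycin. The feature table shows an aminoglycoside phosphotransferase (aph(3')-Ia type) coding region downstream of a fragment annotated as the cat promoter, with a lambda t0 terminator after the marker.

The payload is a compact sgRNA cassette. The strong constitutive synthetic promoter J23119 (the SpeI-ended variant) sits immediately upstream of a short gap that accommodates the 20-nt glpR spacer, which is followed by the S. pyogenes gRNA scaffold. Downstream lie rrnB-derived sequences (a 5S rRNA segment and the rrnB T1 terminator) that end transcription. The short hits annotated as capTEV, RSF ori and NeoR/KanR fragments are probably incidental matches or backbone remnants rather than functional parts. No GFP feature is annotated despite the backbone name, and no Cas9 gene is present, so the nuclease must be supplied from another source.

The record places the plasmid in a stepwise genome engineering effort in P. putida aimed at heterologous production of prodigiosin and glidobactin A, where it serves to target the glpR locus. The record does not describe the details of the editing scheme.
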