Features (pLannotate 1.2.2; 13 found; start..end, strand, type, name):
     16..50      +  promoter       J23119(SpeI) promoter: bacterial promoter (Registry of Standard Biological Parts BBa J23119) modified to end with an SpeI site
     71..146     +  misc_RNA       gRNA scaffold: guide RNA scaffold for the Streptococcus pyogenes CRISPR/Cas9 system
    212..229     +  CDS            capTEV™ (fragment): composite tag for in vivo biotinylation, TEV protease cleavage, and 6xHis tagging
    336..451     +  ncRNA          5S rRNA: Accession: RF00001 - 5S ribosomal RNA
    455..501     +  terminator     rrnB T1 terminator: transcription terminator T1 from the E. coli rrnB gene
    549..629     -  rep_origin     RSF ori (fragment): Plasmids containing the RSF 1030 origin of replication can be propagated in E. coli cells that contain additional plasmids with compatible origins.
    706..1368    -  CDS            pBBR1 Rep: replication protein for the broad-host-range plasmid pBBR1 from Bordetella bronchiseptica
   1369..2140    -  rep_origin     pBBR1 oriV: replication origin of the broad-host-range plasmid pBBR1 from Bordetella bronchiseptica; requires the pBBR1 Rep protein for replication
   2174..2268    -  terminator     lambda t0 terminator: transcription terminator from phage lambda
   2299..2377    -  CDS            NeoR/KanR (fragment): aminoglycoside phosphotransferase confers resistance to neomycin, kanamycin, and G418 (Geneticin®)
   2524..3337    -  CDS            KanR (fragment): aminoglycoside phosphotransferase; aph(3')-Ia; confers resistance to kanamycin in bacteria or G418 (Geneticin®) in eukaryotes
   3338..3432    -  promoter       cat promoter (fragment): promoter of the E. coli cat gene encoding chloramphenicol acetyltransferase
   3534..3577    -  terminator     bacterial terminator: putative bacterial transcription terminator
>Addgene plasmid #169873 | pgRNAkan-glpR | addgene full sequence | sequence record 335417 | Addgene NGS Result
GAATTCTAAAGATCTTTGACAGCTAGCTCAGTCCTAGGTATAATACTAGTGGCCGGGGTTGGTGTCCGGT
GTTTTAGAGCTAGAAATAGCAAGTTAAAATAAGGCTAGTCCGTTATCAACTTGAAAAAGTGGCACCGAGT
CGGTGCTTTTTTTGAAGCTTGGGCCCGAACAAAAACTCATCTCAGAAGAGGATCTGAATAGCGCCGTCGA
CCATCATCATCATCATCATTGAGTTTAAACGGTCTCCAGCTTGGCTGTTTTGGCGGATGAGAGAAGATTT
TCAGCCTGATACAGATTAAATCAGAACGCAGAAGCGGTCTGATAAAACAGAATTTGCCTGGCGGCAGTAG
CGCGGTGGTCCCACCTGACCCCATGCCGAACTCAGAAGTGAAACGCCGTAGCGCCGATGGTAGTGTGGGG
TCTCCCCATGCGAGAGTAGGGAACTGCCAGGCATCAAATAAAACGAAAGGCTCAGTCGAAAGACTGGGCC
TTTCGTTTTATCTGTTGTTTGTCGGTGAACTGGATCCTTACTCGAGTCTAGACTGCAGGCTTCCTCGCTC
ACTGACTCGCTGCGCTCGGTCGTTCGGCTGCGGCGAGCGGTATCAGCTCACTCAAAGGCGGTAATACGGC
CTTTCTGCGTTTATACCTAGGCTACAGCCGATAGTCTGGAACAGCGCACTTACGGGTTGCTGCGCAACCC
AAGTGCTACCGGCGCGGCAGCRTGACCCGTGTCGGCGGCTCCAACGGCTCGCCATCGTCCAGAAAACACG
GCTCATCGGGCATCGGCAGGCGCTGCTGCCCGCGCCGTTCCCATTCCTCCGTTTCGGTCAAGGCTGGCAG
GTCTGGTTCCATGCCCGGAATGCCGGGCTGGCTGGGCGGCTCCTCGCCGGGGCCGGTCGGTAGTTGCTGC
TCGCCCGGATACAGGGTCGGGATGCGGCGCAGGTCGCCATGCCCCAACAGCGATTCGTCCTGGTCGTCGT
GATCAACCACCACGGCGGCACTGAACACCGACAGGCGCAACTGGTCGCGGGGCTGGCCCCACGCCACGCG
GTCATTGACCACGTAGGCCGACACGGTGCCGGGGCCGTTGAGCTTCACGACGGAGATCCAGCGCTCGGCC
ACCAAGTCCTTGACTGCGTATTGGACCGTCCGCAAAGAACGTCCGATGAGCTTGGAAAGTGTCTTCTGGC
TGACCACCACGGCGTTCTGGTGGCCCATCTGCGCCACGAGGTGATGCAGCAGCATTGCCGCCGTGGGTTT
CCTCGCAATAAGCCCGGCCCACGCCTCATGCGCTTTGCGTTCCGTTTGCACCCAGTGACCGGGCTTGTTC
TTGGCTTGAATGCCGATTTCTCTGGACTGCGTGGCCATGCTTATCTCCATGCGGTAGGGGTGCCGCACGG
TTGCGGCACCATGCGCAATCAGCTGCAACTTTTCGGCAGCGCGACAACAATTATGCGTTGCGTAAAAGTG
GCAGTCAATTACAGATTTTCTTTAACCTACGCAATGAGCTATTGCGGGGGGTGCCGCAATGAGCTGTTGC
GTACCCCCCTTTTTTAAGTTGTTGATTTTTAAGTCTTTCGCATTTCGCCCTATATCTAGTTCTTTGGTGC
CCAAAGAAGGGCACCCCTGCGGGGTTCCCCCACGCCTTCGGCGCGGCTCCCCCTCCGGCAAAAAGTGGCC
CCTCCGGGGCTTGTTGATCGACTGCGCGGCCTTCGGCCTTGCCCAAGGTGGCGCTGCCCCCTTGGAACCC
CCGCACTCGCCGCCGTGAGGCTCGGGGGGCAGGCGGGCGGGCTTCGCCCTTCGACTGCCCCCACTCGCAT
AGGCTTGGGTCGTTCCAGGCGCGTCAAGGCCAAGCCGCTGCGCGGTCGCTGCGCGAGCCTTGACCCGCCT
TCCACTTGGTGTCCAACCGGCAAGCGAAGCGCGCAGGCCGCAGGCCGGAGGCTTTTCCCCAGAGAAAATT
AAAAAAATTGATGGGGCAAGGCCGCAGGCCGCGCAGTTGGAGCCGGTGGGTATGTGGTCGAAGGCTGGGT
AGCCGGTGGGCAATCCCTGTGGTCAAGCTCGTGGGCAGGCGCAGCCTGTCCATCAGCTTGTCCAGCAGGG
TTGTCCACGGGCCGAGCGAAGCGAGCCAGCCGGTGGCCGCTCGCGGCCATCGTCCACATATCCTAGTGCT
TGGATTCTCACCAATAAAAAACGCCCGGCGGCAACCRAGCGTTCTGAACAAATCCAGATGGAGTTCTGAG
GTCATTACTGGATCTATCAACAGGAGTCCAAGCGAGCTCTCGAACCCCAGAGTCCCGCTCAGAAGAACTC
GTCAAGAAGGCGATAGAAGGCGATGCGCTGCGAATCGGGAGCGGCGATACCGTAAAGCACGAGGAAGGTC
TGACGCTCAGTGGAACGAAAACTCACGTTAAGGGATTTTGGTCATGAGATTATCAAAAAGGATCTTCACC
TAGATCCTTTTAAATTAAAAATGAAGTTTTAAATCAATCTAAAGTATATATGAGTAAACTTGGTCTGACA
GTCAGAAAAACTCATCGAGCATCAAGTGAAACTGCAATTTATTCATATCAGGATTATCAATACCATATTT
TTGAAAAAGCCGTTTCTGTAATGAAGGAGAAAACTCACCGAGGCAGTTCCATAGGATGGCAAGATCCTGG
TATCGGTCTGCGATTCCGACTCGTCCAACATCAATACAACCTATTAATTTCCCCTCGTCAAAAATAAGGT
TATCAAGTGAGAAATCACCATGAGTGACGACTGAATCCGGTGAGAATGGCAAAAGCTTATGCATTTCTTT
CCAGACTTGTTCAACAGGCCAGCCATTACGCTCGTCATCAAAATCACTCGCACCAACCAAACCGTTATTC
ATTCGTGATTGCGCCTGAGCGAGACGAAATACGCGATCGCCGTTAAAAGGACAATTACAAACAGGAATCG
AATGCAACCGGCGCAGGAACACTGCCAGCGCATCAACAATATTTTCACCTGAATCAGGATATTCTTCTAA
TACCTGGAATGCTGTTTTCCCTGGGATCGCAGTGGTGAGTAACCATGCATCATCAGGAGTACGGATAAAA
TGCTTGATGGTCGGAAGAGGCATAAATTCCGTCAGCCAGTTTAGCCTGACCATCTCATCTGTAACATCAT
TGGCAACGCTACCTTTGCCATGTTTCAGAAACAACTCTGGCGCATCGGGCTTCCCATACAATCGATAGAT
TGTCGCACCTGATTGCCCGACATTATCGCGAGCCCATTTATACCCATATAAATCAGCATCCATGTTGGAA
TTTAATCGCGGCCTCGAGCAAGACGTTTCCCGTTGAATATGGCTCATTTTAGCTTCCTTAGCTCCTGAAA
ATCTCGATAACTCAAAAAATACGCCCGGTAGTGATCTTATTTCATTATGGTGAAAGTTGGAACCTCTTAC
GTAGGGGTTCCGCGCACATTTCCCCGAAAAGTGCCACCTGACGTCTAAGAAACCATTATTATCATGACAT
TAACCTATAAAAATAGGCGTATCACGAGGCAGAATTTCAGATAAAAAAAATCCTTAGCTTTCGCTAAGGA
TGATTTCTG
